>Addgene plasmid #162952 | C514-E10: attB5r-RU5u-HA-nostop-attB1r | addgene full sequence | sequence record 330921 | Addgene NGS Result
CCGCTCCCGGCGGATTTGTCCTACTCAGGAGAGCGTTCACCGACAAACAACAGATAAAACGAAAGGCCCA
GTCTTCCGACTGAGCCTTTCGTTTTATTTGATGCCTGGCAGTTCCCTACTCTCGCGTTAACGCTACCATG
GAGCTCGAATTCTACAGTCACTAATACCATCTAAGTAGTTGATTCATAGTGACTGCATATGTTGTGTTTT
ACAGTATTATGTAGTCTGTTTTTTATGCAAAATCTAATTTAATATATTGATATTTATATCATTTTACGTT
TCTCGTTCAACTTTTGTATACAAAGTGGCGAGGGGCTCGCATCTCTCCTTCACGCGCCCGCCGCCCTACC
TGAGGCCGCCATCCACGCCGGTTGAGTCGCGTTCTGCCGCCTCCCGCCTGTGGTGCCTCCTGAACTGCGT
CCGCCGTCTAGGTAAGTTTAAAGCTCAGGTCGAGACCGGGCCTTTGTCCGGCGCTCCCTTGGAGCCTACC
TAGACTCAGCCGGCTCTCCACGCTTTGCCTGACCCTGCTTGCTCAACTCTACGTCTTTGTTTCGTTTTCT
GTTCTGCGCCGTTACAGATCACCATGGGCTACCCCTATGACGTGCCAGATTACGCCGGCACAACTTTGTA
CAAAAAAGTTGAACGAGAAACGTAAAATGATATAAATATCAATATATTAAATTAGATTTTGCATAAAAAA
CAGACTACATAATACTGTAAAACACAACATATGCAGTCACTATGAACCAACTACTTAGATGGTATTAGTG
ACCTGTAGAATTCGAGCTCTAGAGCTGCAGGGCGGCCGCGATATCCCCTATAGTGAGTCGTATTACATGG
TCATAGCTGTTTCCTGGCAGCTCTGGCCCGTGTCTCAAAATCTCTGATGTTACATTGCACAAGATCGGTA
CCCGGGGATCCTCTAGACCAGCCAGGACAGAAATGCCTCGACTTCGCTGCTACCCAAGGTTGCCGGGTGA
CGCACACCGTGGAAACGGATGAAGGCACGAACCCAGTGGACATAAGCCTGTTCGGTTCGTAAGCTGTAAT
GCAAGTAGCGTATGCGCTCACGCAACTGGTCCAGAACCTTGACCGAACGCAGCGGTGGTAACGGCGCAGT
GGCGGTTTTCATGGCTTGTTATGACTGTTTTTTTGGGGTACAGTCTATGCCTCGGGCATCCAAGCAGCAA
GCGCGTTACGCCGTGGGTCGATGTTTGATGTTATGGAGCAGCAACGATGTTACGCAGCAGGGCAGTCGCC
CTAAAACAAAGTTAAACATTATGAGGGAAGCGGTGATCGCCGAAGTATCGACTCAACTATCAGAGGTAGT
TGGCGTCATCGAGCGCCATCTCGAACCGACGTTGCTGGCCGTACATTTGTACGGCTCCGCAGTGGATGGC
GGCCTGAAGCCACACAGTGATATTGATTTGCTGGTTACGGTGACCGTAAGGCTTGATGAAACAACGCGGC
GAGCTTTGATCAACGACCTTTTGGAAACTTCGGCTTCCCCTGGAGAGAGCGAGATTCTCCGCGCTGTAGA
AGTCACCATTGTTGTGCACGACGACATCATTCCGTGGCGTTATCCAGCTAAGCGCGAACTGCAATTTGGA
GAATGGCAGCGCAATGACATTCTTGCAGGTATCTTCGAGCCAGCCACGATCGACATTGATCTGGCTATCT
TGCTGACAAAAGCAAGAGAACATAGCGTTGCCTTGGTAGGTCCAGCGGCGGAGGAACTCTTTGATCCGGT
TCCTGAACAGGATCTATTTGAGGCGCTAAATGAAACCTTAACGCTATGGAACTCGCCGCCCGACTGGGCT
GGCGATGAGCGAAATGTAGTGCTTACGTTGTCCCGCATTTGGTACAGCGCAGTAACCGGCAAAATCGCGC
CGAAGGATGTCGCTGCCGACTGGGCAATGGAGCGCCTGCCGGCCCAGTATCAGCCCGTCATACTTGAAGC
TAGACAGGCTTATCTTGGACAAGAAGAAGATCGCTTGGCCTCGCGCGCAGATCAGTTGGAAGAATTTGTC
CACTACGTGAAAGGCGAGATCACCAAGGTAGTCGGCAAATAACCCTCGAGCCACCCATGACCAAAATCCC
TTAACGTGAGTTACGCGTCGTTCCACTGAGCGTCAGACCCCGTAGAAAAGATCAAAGGATCTTCTTGAGA
TCCTTTTTTTCTGCGCGTAATCTGCTGCTTGCAAACAAAAAAACCACCGCTACCAGCGGTGGTTTGTTTG
CCGGATCAAGAGCTACCAACTCTTTTTCCGAAGGTAACTGGCTTCAGCAGAGCGCAGATACCAAATACTG
TTCTTCTAGTGTAGCCGTAGTTAGGCCACCACTTCAAGAACTCTGTAGCACCGCCTACATACCTCGCTCT
GCTAATCCTGTTACCAGTGGCTGCTGCCAGTGGCGATAAGTCGTGTCTTACCGGGTTGGACTCAAGACGA
TAGTTACCGGATAAGGCGCAGCGGTCGGGCTGAACGGGGGGTTCGTGCACACAGCCCAGCTTGGAGCGAA
CGACCTACACCGAACTGAGATACCTACAGCGTGAGCTATGAGAAAGCGCCACGCTTCCCGAAGGGAGAAA
GGCGGACAGGTATCCGGTAAGCGGCAGGGTCGGAACAGGAGAGCGCACGAGGGAGCTTCCAGGGGGAAAC
GCCTGGTATCTTTATAGTCCTGTCGGGTTTCGCCACCTCTGACTTGAGCGTCGATTTTTGTGATGCTCGT
CAGGGGGGCGGAGCCTATGGAAAAACGCCAGCAACGCGGCCTTTTTACGGTTCCTGGCCTTTTGCTGGCC
TTTTGCTCACATGTTCTTTCCTGCGTTATCCCCTGATTCTGTGGATAACCGTATTACCGCTAGCCAGGAA
GAGTTTGTAGAAACGCAAAAAGGCCATCCGTCAGGATGGCCTTCTGCTTAGTTTGATGCCTGGCAGTTTA
TGGCGGGCGTCCTGCCCGCCACCCTCCGGGCCGTTGCTTCACAACGTTCAAAT
Features (pLannotate 1.2.2; 11 found; start..end, strand, type, name):
     54..97      +  terminator     rrnB T1 terminator: Escherichia coli rrnB; transcription terminator T1 from the E. coli rrnB gene
    185..306     -  protein_bind   attR5: mutant version of attR; recombination site for the Gateway® LR reaction LR Clonase™
    312..580     +  LTR            5' LTR (truncated): truncated 5' long terminal repeat (LTR) from human T-cell leukemia virus (HTLV) type 1
    620..744     +  protein_bind   attR1: mutant version of attR; recombination site for the Gateway® LR reaction LR Clonase™
    817..835     -  promoter       T7 promoter: promoter for bacteriophage T7 RNA polymerase
    905..927     +  misc_feature   MCS (fragment): pUC18/19 multiple cloning site
   1019..1042    +  promoter       Pc promoter (fragment): intI1 (promoter lies within the coding sequence); class 1 integron promoter
   1218..1274    +  CDS            GmR (fragment): gentamycin acetyltransferase; aacC1; confers resistance to gentamycin
   1281..2072    +  CDS            SmR: aminoglycoside adenylyltransferase (Murphy, 1985); aadA; confers resistance to spectinomycin and streptomycin
   2165..2753    +  rep_origin     ori: high-copy-number ColE1/pMB1/pBR322/pUC origin of replication
   2888..2915    -  terminator     rrnB T2 terminator: transcription terminator T2 from the E. coli rrnB gene
