[The description below was written by a language model from this plasmid's Addgene catalogue record and pLannotate feature annotations shown in this document.]
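Description:
C514-E10: attB5r-RU5u-HA-nostop-attB1r is a small (about 3 kb) Gateway entry clone built on the pDonr235 donor backbone and intended as a modular element for multi-fragment (MultiSite-style) combinatorial assembly of expression constructs. It is propagated in standard E. coli cloning strains from a high-copy ColE1/pUC-type origin and selected with spectinomycin through the aadA aminoglycoside adenylyltransferase gene (SmR). This gene lies downstream of a fragment of the class 1 integron Pc promoter and a short remnant of a gentamicin resistance gene. The rrnB T1 and T2 transcription terminators flank the cloning region and shield the insert from read-through transcription from the backbone. A T7 promoter and a fragment of the pUC multiple cloning site are also annotated beside the cassette.

The payload is a synthetic segment consisting of the HTLV type 1 RU5 5' untranslated region followed by an HA epitope tag without a stop codon. The feature table annotates the RU5 element as a truncated HTLV-1 5' LTR. It does not annotate the HA tag separately, although a short gap between the LTR feature and the downstream recombination site would fit it. RU5 leader sequences are commonly placed downstream of a promoter to enhance mRNA expression in mammalian cells. The absence of a stop codon lets translation continue from HA across the recombination site into a coding sequence supplied by a neighbouring entry clone. The cassette is flanked by sites annotated as attR5 and attR1, consistent with the reversed attB5r/attB1r design in the name. In an LR reaction it would therefore sit between an upstream module, presumably a promoter, and an attL1-flanked open reading frame, yielding N-terminally HA-tagged fusion proteins. No promoter for the payload is present in this clone.
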