Addgene plasmid #162952: C514-E10: attB5r-RU5u-HA-nostop-attB1r
Purpose: Gateway attB5r/attB1r entry clone for generation of N-terminal HA-tagged fusion proteins
Depositing lab: Dominic Esposito. Depositing organization: National Cancer Institute (NCI). Publication: Combinatorial assembly of clone libraries using site-specific recombination. Wall VE, Garvey LA, Mehalko JL, Procter LV, Esposito D. Methods Mol Biol. 2014;1116:193-208. doi: 10.1007/978-1-62703-764-8_14. PubMed 24395366.
Backbone
  Vector backbone: pDonr235
  Vector type: Synthetic Biology
Growth in bacteria
  Bacterial resistance: Spectinomycin, 50 μg/mL
  Growth temperature: 37°C
  Growth strain: DH5alpha
  Copy number: High Copy
Gene/Insert
  Gene/Insert name: HA epitope tag with upstream HTLV RU5 5' UTR
  Species: Synthetic
  Cloning method: Gateway Cloning
Terms and licenses: Academic/Nonprofit Terms; Industry Terms: Not Available to Industry
How to cite: C514-E10: attB5r-RU5u-HA-nostop-attB1r was a gift from Dominic Esposito (Addgene plasmid # 162952 ; http://n2t.net/addgene:162952 ; RRID:Addgene_162952)
